>Addgene plasmid #145155 | pcDNA3-sACE2v1-Fc(IgA1) | addgene full sequence | sequence record 292595 | Addgene NGS Result
GCTCCCTGCTTGTGTGTTGGAGGTCGCTGAGTAGTGCGCGAGCAAAATTTAAGCTACAACAAGGCAAGGC
TTGACCGACAATTGCATGAAGAATCTGCTTAGGGTTAGGCGTTTTGCGCTGCTTCGCGATGTACGGGCCA
GATATACGCGTTGACATTGATTATTGACTAGTTATTAATAGTAATCAATTACGGGGTCATTAGTTCATAG
CCCATATATGGAGTTCCGCGTTACATAACTTACGGTAAATGGCCCGCCTGGCTGACCGCCCAACGACCCC
CGCCCATTGACGTCAATAATGACGTATGTTCCCATAGTAACGCCAATAGGGACTTTCCATTGACGTCAAT
GGGTGGAGTATTTACGGTAAACTGCCCACTTGGCAGTACATCAAGTGTATCATATGCCAAGTACGCCCCC
TATTGACGTCAATGACGGTAAATGGCCCGCCTGGCATTATGCCCAGTACATGACCTTATGGGACTTTCCT
ACTTGGCAGTACATCTACGTATTAGTCATCGCTATTACCATGGTGATGCGGTTTTGGCAGTACATCAATG
GGCGTGGATAGCGGTTTGACTCACGGGGATTTCCAAGTCTCCACCCCATTGACGTCAATGGGAGTTTGTT
TTGGCACCAAAATCAACGGGACTTTCCAAAATGTCGTAACAACTCCGCCCCATTGACGCAAATGGGCGGT
AGGCGTGTACGGTGGGAGGTCTATATAAGCAGAGCTCTCTGGCTAACTAGAGAACCCACTGCTTACTGGC
TTATCGAAATTAATACGACTCACTATAGGGAGACCCAAGCTGGCTAGCGCCACCATGTCAAGCTCTTCCT
GGCTCCTTCTCAGCCTTGTTGCTGTAACTGCTGCTCAGTCCACCATTGAGGAACAGGCCAAGACATTTTT
GGACAAGTTTAACGCCGAAGCCGAAGACCTGTTCTATCAAAGTTCACTTGCTTCTTGGAATTATAACACC
AATATTACTGAAGAGAATGTCCAAAACATGAATAATGCTGGGGACAAATGGTCTGCCTTTTTAAAGGAAC
AGTCCACACTTGCCCAAATGTATCCACTACAAGAAATTCAGAATCTCCAAGTCAAGCTTCAGCTGCAGGC
TCTTCAGCAAAATGGGTCTTCAGTGCTCTCAGAAGACAAGAGCAAACGGTTGAACACAATTCTAAATACA
ATGAGCACCATCTACAGTACTGGAAAAGTTTGTAACCCAGATAATCCACAAGAATGCTTATTACTTGAAC
CAGGTTTGAATGAAATAATGGCAAACAGTTTAGACTACAATGAGAGGCTCTGGGCTTGGGAAAGCTGGAG
ATCTGAGGTCGGCAAGCAGCTGAGGCCATTATATGAAGAGTATGTGGTCTTGAAAAATGAGATGGCAAGA
GCAAATCATTATGAGGACTATGGGGATTATTGGAGAGGAGACTATGAAGTAAATGGGGTAGATGGCTATG
ACTACAGCCGCGGCCAGTTGATTGAAGATGTGGAACATACCTTTGAAGAGATTAAACCATTATATGAACA
TCTTCATGCCTATGTGAGGGCAAAGTTGATGAATGCCTATCCTTCCTATATCAGTCCAATTGGATGCCTC
CCTGCTCATTTGCTTGGTGATATGTGGGGTAGATTTTGGACAAATCTGTACTCTTTGACAGTTCCCTTTG
GACAGAAACCAAACATAGATGTTACTGATGCAATGGTGGACCAGGCCTGGGATGCACAGAGAATATTCAA
GGAGGCCGAGAAGTTCTTTGTATCTGTTGGTCTTCCTAATATGACTCCAGGATTCTGGGAAAATTCCATG
CTAACGGACCCAGGAAATGTTCAGAAAGCAGTCTGCCATCCCACAGCTTGGGACCTGGGGAAGGGCGACT
TCAGGATTCTTATGTGCACAAAGGTGACAATGGACGACTTCCTGACAGCTCATCATGAGATGGGGCATAT
CCAGTATGATATGGCATATCTTGCACAACCTTTTCTGCTAAGAAATGGAGCTAATGAAGGATTCCATGAA
GCTGTTGGGGAAATCATGTCACTTTCTGCAGCCACACCTAAGCATTTAAAATCCATTGGTCTTCTGTCAC
CCGATTTTCAAGAAGACAATGAAACAGAAATAAACTTCCTGCTCAAACAAGCACTCACGATTGTTGGGAC
TCTGCCATTTACTTACATGTTAGAGAAGTGGAGGTGGATGGTCTTTAAAGGGGAAATTCCCAAAGACCAG
TGGATGAAAAAGTGGTGGGAGATGAAGCGAGAGATAGTTGGGGTGGTGGAACCTGTGCCCCATGATGAAA
CATACTGTGACCCCGCATCTCTGTTCCATGTTTCTAATGATTACTCATTCATTCGATATTACACAAGGAC
CCTTTACCAATTCCAGTTTCAAGAAGCACTTTGTCAAGCAGCTAAACATGAAGGCCCTCTGCACAAATGT
GACATCTCAAACTCTACAGAAGCTGGACAGAAACTGTTCAATATGCTGAGGCTTGGAAAATCAGAACCCT
GGACCCTAGCATTGGAAAATGTTGTAGGAGCAAAGAACATGAATGTAAGGCCACTGCTCAACTACTTTGA
GCCCTTATTTACCTGGCTGAAAGACCAGAACAAGAATTCTTTTGTGGGATGGAGTACCGACTGGAGTCCA
TATGCAGACGGATCCGGTGGAGGATCTTGCCATCCAAGACTTAGTCTCCATCGCCCAGCTCTTGAAGATT
TGTTGCTGGGAAGCGAGGCCAATCTCACCTGCACACTGACTGGCCTTAGAGACGCATCCGGCGTCACGTT
CACATGGACGCCTAGTTCAGGAAAAAGCGCCGTACAGGGGCCACCTGAAAGGGACCTGTGTGGGTGCTAT
TCAGTTAGTTCTGTCCTGCCTGGATGCGCGGAACCGTGGAATCATGGGAAAACTTTTACCTGCACGGCGG
CTTATCCAGAAAGCAAAACCCCTCTCACGGCGACCCTTAGCAAGAGCGGAAATACTTTTCGGCCAGAAGT
TCACTTGTTGCCTCCGCCGAGCGAGGAATTGGCACTTAATGAGCTCGTTACCCTCACTTGCCTTGCACGA
GGGTTCTCTCCTAAGGATGTGCTCGTTCGATGGTTGCAGGGCTCACAGGAACTTCCTAGGGAGAAATACT
TGACCTGGGCCTCTAGACAGGAACCGTCTCAAGGCACCACAACATTTGCGGTTACAAGTATCTTGCGCGT
AGCAGCTGAGGACTGGAAGAAGGGTGACACCTTTTCCTGTATGGTTGGACATGAGGCCCTGCCACTTGCA
TTTACCCAGAAAACTATAGATAGGCTTGCTGGGAAGCCCACGCACGTCAACGTCAGTGTGGTAATGGCCG
AAGTGGATGGTACATGTTACTGATAACTCGAGTCTAGAGGGCCCGTTTAAACCCGCTGATCAGCCTCGAC
TGTGCCTTCTAGTTGCCAGCCATCTGTTGTTTGCCCCTCCCCCGTGCCTTCCTTGACCCTGGAAGGTGCC
ACTCCCACTGTCCTTTCCTAATAAAATGAGGAAATTGCATCGCATTGTCTGAGTAGGTGTCATTCTATTC
TGGGGGGTGGGGTGGGGCAGGACAGCAAGGGGGAGGATTGGGAAGACAATAGCAGGCATGCTGGGGATGC
GGTGGGCTCTATGGCTTCTGAGGCGGAAAGAACCAGCTGGGGCTCTAGGGGGTATCCCC
[124 nt withheld, positions 3700-3823]
C
[91 nt withheld, positions 3825-3915]
A
[49 nt withheld, positions 3917-3965]
CCTTTGACGTTGGAGTCCACGTTCTTT
[37 nt withheld, positions 3993-4029]
ACCCTATCTCGGTCTATTCTTTTGATTTATAAGGGATTTTGCCGATTTCGGCCTATTGGTTAAAAAATGA
GCTGATTTAACAAAAATTTAACGCGAATTAATTCTGTGGAATGTGTGTCAGTTAGGGTGTGGAAAGTCCC
CAGGCTCCCCAGCAGGCAGAAGTATGCAAAGCATGCATCTCAATTAGTCAGCAACCAGGTGTGGAAAGTC
CCCAGGCTCCCCAGCAGGCAGAAGTATGCAAAGCATGCATCTCAATTAGTCAGCAACCATAGTCCCGCCC
CTAACTCCGCCCATCCCGCCCCTAACTCCGCCCAGTTCCGCCCATTCTCCGCCCCATGGCTGACTAATTT
TTTTTATTTATGCAGAGGCCGAGGCCGCCTCTGCCTCTGAGCTATTCCAGAAGTAGTGAGGAGGCTTTTT
TGGAGGCCTAGGCTTTTGCAAAAAGCTCCCGGGAGCTTGTATATCCATTTTCGGATCTGATCAAGAGACA
GGATGAGGATCGTTTCGCATGATTGAACAAGATGGATTGCACGCAGGTTCTCCGGCCGCTTGGGTGGAGA
GGCTATTCGGCTATGACTGGGCACAACAGACAATCGGCTGCTCTGATGCCGCCGTGTTCCGGCTGTCAGC
GCAGGGGCGCCCGGTTCTTTTTGTCAAGACCGACCTGTCCGGTGCCCTGAATGAACTGCAGGACGAGGCA
GCGCGGCTATCGTGGCTGGCCACGACGGGCGTTCCTTGCGCAGCTGTGCTCGACGTTGTCACTGAAGCGG
GAAGGGACTGGCTGCTATTGGGCGAAGTGCCGGGGCAGGATCTCCTGTCATCTCACCTTGCTCCTGCCGA
GAAAGTATCCATCATGGCTGATGCAATGCGGCGGCTGCATACGCTTGATCCGGCTACCTGCCCATTCGAC
CACCAAGCGAAACATCGCATCGAGCGAGCACGTACTCGGATGGAAGCCGGTCTTGTCGATCAGGATGATC
TGGACGAAGAGCATCAGGGGCTCGCGCCAGCCGAACTGTTCGCCAGGCTCAAGGCGCGCATGCCCGACGG
CGAGGATCTCGTCGTGACCCATGGCGATGCCTGCTTGCCGAATATCATGGTGGAAAATGGCCGCTTTTCT
GGATTCATCGACTGTGGCCGGCTGGGTGTGGCGGACCGCTATCAGGACATAGCGTTGGCTACCCGTGATA
TTGCTGAAGAGCTTGGCGGCGAATGGGCTGACCGCTTCCTCGTGCTTTACGGTATCGCCGCTCCCGATTC
GCAGCGCATCGCCTTCTATCGCCTTCTTGACGAGTTCTTCTGAGCGGGACTCTGGGGTTCGAAATGACCG
ACCAAGCGACGCCCAACCTGCCATCACGAGATTTCGATTCCACCGCCGCCTTCTATGAAAGGTTGGGCTT
CGGAATCGTTTTCCGGGACGCCGGCTGGATGATCCTCCAGCGCGGGGATCTCATGCTGGAGTTCTTCGCC
CACCCCAACTTGTTTATTGCAGCTTATAATGGTTACAAATAAAGCAATAGCATCACAAATTTCACAAATA
AAGCATTTTTTTCACTGCATTCTAGTTGTGGTTTGTCCAAACTCATCAATGTATCTTATCATGTCTGTAT
ACCGTCGACCTCTAGCTAGAGCTTGGCGTAATCATGGTCATAGCTGTTTCCTGTGTGAAATTGTTATCCG
CTCACAATTCCACACAACATACGAGCCGGAAGCATAAAGTGTAAAGCCTGGGGTGCCTAATGAGTGAGCT
AACTCACATTAATTGCGTTGCGCTCACTGCCCGCTTTCCAGTCGGGAAACCTGTCGTGCCAGCTGCATTA
ATGAATCGGCCAACGCGCGGGGAGAGGCGGTTTGCGTATTGGGCGCTCTTCCGCTTCCTCGCTCACTGAC
TCGCTGCGCTCGGTCGTTCGGCTGCGGCGAGCGGTATCAGCTCACTCAAAGGCGGTAATACGGTTATCCA
CAGAATCAGGGGATAACGCAGGAAAGAACATGTGAGCAAAAGGCCAGCAAAAGGCCAGGAACCGTAAAAA
GGCCGCGTTGCTGGCGTTTTTCCATAGGCTCCGCCCCCCTGACGAGCATCACAAAAATCGACGCTCAAGT
CAGAGGTGGCGAAACCCGACAGGACTATAAAGATACCAGGCGTTTCCCCCTGGAAGCTCCCTCGTGCGCT
CTCCTGTTCCGACCCTGCCGCTTACCGGATACCTGTCCGCCTTTCTCCCTTCGGGAAGCGTGGCGCTTTC
TCATAGCTCACGCTGTAGGTATCTCAGTTCGGTGTAGGTCGTTCGCTCCAAGCTGGGCTGTGTGCACGAA
CCCCCCGTTCAGCCCGACCGCTGCGCCTTATCCGGTAACTATCGTCTTGAGTCCAACCCGGTAAGACACG
ACTTATCGCCACTGGCAGCAGCCACTGGTAACAGGATTAGCAGAGCGAGGTATGTAGGCGGTGCTACAGA
GTTCTTGAAGTGGTGGCCTAACTACGGCTACACTAGAAGAACAGTATTTGGTATCTGCGCTCTGCTGAAG
CCAGTTACCTTCGGAAAAAGAGTTGGTAGCTCTTGATCCGGCAAACAAACCACCGCTGGTAGCGGTGGTT
TTTTTGTTTGCAAGCAGCAGATTACGCGCAGAAAAAAAGGATCTCAAGAAGATCCTTTGATCTTTTCTAC
GGGGTCTGACGCTCAGTGGAACGAAAACTCACGTTAAGGGATTTTGGTCATGAGATTATCAAAAAGGATC
TTCACCTAGATCCTTTTAAATTAAAAATGAAGTTTTAAATCAATCTAAAGTATATATGAGTAAACTTGGT
CTGACAGTTACCAATGCTTAATCAGTGAGGCACCTATCTCAGCGATCTGTCTATTTCGTTCATCCATAGT
TGCCTGACTCCCCGTCGTGTAGATAACTACGATACGGGAGGGCTTACCATCTGGCCCCAGTGCTGCAATG
ATACCGCGAGACCCACGCTCACCGGCTCCAGATTTATCAGCAATAAACCAGCCAGCCGGAAGGGCCGAGC
GCAGAAGTGGTCCTGCAACTTTATCCGCCTCCATCCAGTCTATTAATTGTTGCCGGGAAGCTAGAGTAAG
TAGTTCGCCAGTTAATAGTTTGCGCAACGTTGTTGCCATTGCTACAGGCATCGTGGTGTCACGCTCGTCG
TTTGGTATGGCTTCATTCAGCTCCGGTTCCCAACGATCAAGGCGAGTTACATGATCCCCCATGTTGTGCA
AAAAAGCGGTTAGCTCCTTCGGTCCTCCGATCGTTGTCAGAAGTAAGTTGGCCGCAGTGTTATCACTCAT
GGTTATGGCAGCACTGCATAATTCTCTTACTGTCATGCCATCCGTAAGATGCTTTTCTGTGACTGGTGAG
TACTCAACCAAGTCATTCTGAGAATAGTGTATGCGGCGACCGAGTTGCTCTTGCCCGGCGTCAATACGGG
ATAATACCGCGCCACATAGCAGAACTTTAAAAGTGCTCATCATTGGAAAACGTTCTTCGGGGCGAAAACT
CTCAAGGATCTTACCGCTGTTGAGATCCAGTTCGATGTAACCCACTCGTGCACCCAACTGATCTTCAGCA
TCTTTTACTTTCACCAGCGTTTCTGGGTGAGCAAAAACAGGAAGGCAAAATGCCGCAAAAAAGGGAATAA
GGGCGACACGGAAATGTTGAATACTCATACTCTTCCTTTTTCAATATTATTGAAGCATTTATCAGGGTTA
TTGTCTCATGAGCGGATACATATTTGAATGTATTTAGAAAAATAAACAAATAGGGGTTCCGCGCACATTT
CCCCGAAAAGTGCCACCTGACGTCGACGGATCGGGAGATCTCCCGATCCCCTATGGTGCACTCTCAGTAC
AATCTGCTCTGATGCCGCATAGTTAAGCCAGTATCT
Features (pLannotate 1.2.2; 21 found; start..end, strand, type, name):
    153..532     +  enhancer       CMV enhancer: human cytomegalovirus immediate early enhancer
    533..736     +  promoter       CMV promoter: human cytomegalovirus (CMV) immediate early promoter
    732..765     +  LTR            5' LTR (truncated) (fragment): truncated 5' long terminal repeat (LTR) from HIV-1
    781..799     +  promoter       T7 promoter: promoter for bacteriophage T7 RNA polymerase
    825..2675    +  CDS            ACE2 (fragment): ACE2_HUMAN - Experimental evidence at protein level: Swiss-Prot protein existence level 1. [Isoform 2]: (Microbial infection) Non-functional as a receptor for human coronavirus SARS-CoV-2. From Homo sapiens (Human).
   2688..3380    +  CDS            IGHA1 (fragment): IGHA1_HUMAN - Experimental evidence at protein level: Swiss-Prot protein existence level 1. Constant region of immunoglobulin heavy chains. Immunoglobulins, also known as antibodies, are membrane-bound or secreted glycoproteins produced by B lymphocytes. In the recognition phase of humoral immunity, the membrane-bound immunoglobulins serve as receptors which, upon binding of a specific antigen, trigger the clonal expansion and differentiation of B lymphocytes into immunoglobulins- secreting plasma cells. Secreted immunoglobulins mediate the effector phase of humoral immunity, which results in
   3430..3654    +  polyA_signal   bGH poly(A) signal: bovine growth hormone polyadenylation signal
   3658..3679    +  promoter       SV40 promoter (fragment): SV40 enhancer and early promoter
   3700..4128    +  rep_origin     f1 ori (sequence partly withheld): f1 bacteriophage origin of replication; arrow indicates direction of (+) strand synthesis
   4142..4471    +  promoter       SV40 promoter: SV40 enhancer and early promoter
   4538..5329    +  CDS            neo: KKA2_KLEPN - Also known as kan, nptII. Experimental evidence at protein level: Swiss-Prot protein existence level 1. Resistance to kanamycin, neomycin, paromomycin, ribostamycin, butirosin and gentamicin B. From Klebsiella pneumoniae.
   5353..5511    +  CDS            ble (fragment): BLE_KLEPN - Experimental evidence at protein level: Swiss-Prot protein existence level 1. Binding protein with a strong affinity to the bleomycin family of antibiotics. Binds to CL990; an antimitotic-antibiotic compound. From Klebsiella pneumoniae.
   5506..5627    +  polyA_signal   SV40 poly(A) signal: SV40 polyadenylation signal
   5700..5716    -  protein_bind   lac operator: The lac repressor binds to the lac operator to inhibit transcription in E. coli. This inhibition can be relieved by adding lactose or isopropyl-β-D-thiogalactopyranoside (IPTG). lac repressor encoded by lacI
   5724..5754    -  promoter       lac promoter: promoter for the E. coli lac operon
   5769..5790    -  protein_bind   CAP binding site: CAP binding activates transcription in the presence of cAMP. E. coli catabolite activator protein
   5803..5895    -  CDS            lacI (fragment): lac repressor; lacI; The lac repressor binds to the lac operator to inhibit transcription in E. coli. This inhibition can be relieved by adding lactose or isopropyl-β-D-thiogalactopyranoside (IPTG).
   6078..6666    -  rep_origin     ori: high-copy-number ColE1/pMB1/pBR322/pUC origin of replication
   6837..7697    -  CDS            AmpR: β-lactamase; bla; confers resistance to ampicillin, carbenicillin, and related antibiotics
   7698..7802    -  promoter       AmpR promoter: bla
   7861..7913    -  misc_feature   bom (fragment): basis of mobility region from pBR322
