[The description below was written by a language model from this plasmid's Addgene catalogue record and pLannotate feature annotations shown in this document.]
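Description:
pcDNA3-sACE2v1-Fc(IgA1) is a mammalian expression plasmid of about 7.9 kb built on the Invitrogen pcDNA3.1(+) backbone. It is propagated in E. coli through a high-copy ColE1/pUC-type origin with ampicillin selection (β-lactamase under its own promoter), and it also carries an f1 phage origin. For selection in mammalian cells, an SV40 early promoter drives a neomycin phosphotransferase gene followed by an SV40 polyadenylation signal, allowing G418 selection of stable transfectants. Short annotated fragments such as a truncated HIV-1 LTR, ble, lacI and bom are small sequence matches within backbone regions rather than functional payload elements.

The expression cassette, cloned between NheI and XhoI, uses the CMV immediate early enhancer and promoter and ends with the bovine growth hormone polyadenylation signal; a T7 promoter sits just upstream of the insert. The open reading frame encodes the soluble extracellular protease domain of human ACE2 (residues M1 to D615), which begins at the native start codon and lacks the remainder of the protein. It carries four substitutions, H34A, T92Q, Q325P and A386L, which define "variant 1", described in the record as a high-affinity variant. This domain is fused at its C terminus to the Fc region of human IgA1, seen in the feature table as an IGHA1 constant-region fragment immediately downstream of ACE2. The associated work concerns engineering ACE2 for improved binding to the SARS-CoV-2 spike protein, so the plasmid is suited to producing a soluble ACE2-IgA1 Fc fusion in transfected mammalian cells for spike-binding studies.
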