Addgene plasmid #145155: pcDNA3-sACE2v1-Fc(IgA1)
Purpose: Mammalian expression plasmid for soluble ACE2-Fc fusion (IgA1) high affinity variant 1
Depositing lab: Erik Procko. Depositing organization: University of Illinois at Urbana-Champaign. Publication: Engineering human ACE2 to optimize binding to the spike protein of SARS coronavirus 2. Chan KK, Dorosky D, Sharma P, Abbasi SA, Dye JM, Kranz DM, Herbert AS, Procko E. Science. 2020 Sep 4;369(6508):1261-1265. doi: 10.1126/science.abc0870. Epub 2020 Aug 4. PubMed 32753553.
Backbone
  Vector backbone: pcDNA3.1(+)
  Backbone manufacturer: Invitrogen
  Backbone size w/o insert (bp): 5332
  Total vector size (bp): 7912
  Vector type: Mammalian Expression
  Selectable markers: Neomycin (select with G418)
Growth in bacteria
  Bacterial resistance: Ampicillin, 100 μg/mL
  Growth temperature: 37°C
  Growth strain: DH5alpha
  Copy number: High Copy
Gene/Insert
  Gene/Insert name: Angiotensin-converting enzyme 2 (alt names: ACE2; peptidyl-dipeptidase A)
  Species: H. sapiens (human)
  Insert size (bp): 2580
  Mutation: Extracellular, soluble protease domain (a.a. M1-D615) with mutations H34A, T92Q, Q325P, A386L
  GenBank ID: NM_021804.1
  Entrez Gene: ACE2 (a.k.a. ACEH)
  Promoter: CMV
  Tag / fusion protein: Fc region of human IgA1 (C terminal on insert)
  Cloning method: Restriction Enzyme; 5′ cloning site NheI (not destroyed); 3′ cloning site XhoI (not destroyed)
  Sequencing primers: 5′ CMV-fwd; 3′ BGH-rev
Terms and licenses: Academic/Nonprofit Terms; Industry Terms: Not Available to Industry
Depositor comments: Please visit https://www.biorxiv.org/content/10.1101/2020.03.16.994236v1 for BioRxiv preprint.
How to cite: pcDNA3-sACE2v1-Fc(IgA1) was a gift from Erik Procko (Addgene plasmid # 145155 ; http://n2t.net/addgene:145155 ; RRID:Addgene_145155)
