>Addgene plasmid #145155 | pcDNA3-sACE2v1-Fc(IgA1) | addgene partial sequence | sequence record 288164 | BGH-rev 5'-TAGAAGGCACAGTCGAGG-3'
CTAGACTCGAGTTATCAGTAACATGTACCATCCACTTCGGCCATTACCACACTGACGTTGACGTGCGTGG
GCTTCCCAGCAAGCCTATCTATAGTTTTCTGGGTAAATGCAAGTGGCAGGGCCTCATGTCCAACCATACA
GGAAAAGGTGTCACCCTTCTTCCAGTCCTCAGCTGCTACGCGCAAGATACTTGTAACCGCAAATGTTGTG
GTGCCTTGAGACGGTTCCTGTCTAGAGGCCCAGGTCAAGTATTTCTCCCTAGGAAGTTCCTGTGAGCCCT
GCAACCATCGAACGAGCACATCCTTAGGAGAGAACCCTCGTGCAAGGCAAGTGAGGGTAACGAGCTCATT
AAGTGCCAATTCCTCGCTCGGCGGAGGCAACAAGTGAACTTCTGGCCGAAAAGTATTTCCGCTCTTGCTA
AGGGTCGCCGTGAGAGGGGTTTTGCTTTCTGGATAAGCCGCCGTGCAGGTAAAAGTTTTCCCATGATTCC
ACGGTTCCGCGCATCCAGGCAGGACAGAACTAACTGAATAGCACCCACACAGGTCCCTTTCAGGTGGCCC
CTGTACGGCGCTTTTTCCTGAACTAGGCGTCCATGTGAACGTGACGCCGGATGCGTCTCTAAGGCCAGTC
AGTGTGCAGGTGAGATTGGCCTCGCTTCCCAGCAACAAATCTTCAAGAGCTGGGCGATGGAGACTAAGTC
TTGGATGGCAAGATCCTCCACCGGATCCGTCTGCATATGGACTCCAGTCGGTACTCCATCCCACAAAAGA
ATTCTTGTTCTGGTCTTTCAGCCAGGTAAATNANGGGCTCAAAGTAGTTGAGCAGTGG
