>Addgene plasmid #145155 | pcDNA3-sACE2v1-Fc(IgA1) | addgene partial sequence | sequence record 288168 | T7 5'-TAATACGACTCACTATAGGG-3'
TGTCAGCTCTTCCTGGCTCCTTCTCAGCCTTGTTGCTGTAACTGCTGCTCAGTCCACCATTGAGGAACAG
GCCAAGACATTTTTGGACAAGTTTAACGCCGAAGCCGAAGACCTGTTCTATCAAAGTTCACTTGCTTCTT
GGAATTATAACACCAATATTACTGAAGAGAATGTCCAAAACATGAATAATGCTGGGGACAAATGGTCTGC
CTTTTTAAAGGAACAGTCCACACTTGCCCAAATGTATCCACTACAAGAAATTCAGAATCTCCAAGTCAAG
CTTCAGCTGCAGGCTCTTCAGCAAAATGGGTCTTCAGTGCTCTCAGAAGACAAGAGCAAACGGTTGAACA
CAATTCTAAATACAATGAGCACCATCTACAGTACTGGAAAAGTTTGTAACCCAGATAATCCACAAGAATG
CTTATTACTTGAACCAGGTTTGAATGAAATAATGGCAAACAGTTTAGACTACAATGAGAGGCTCTGGGCT
TGGGAAAGCTGGAGATCTGAGGTCGGCAAGCAGCTGAGGCCATTATATGAAGAGTATGTGGTCTTGAAAA
ATGAGATGGCAAGAGCAAATCATTATGAGGACTATGGGGATTATTGGAGAGGAGACTATGAAGTAAATGG
GGTAGATGGCTATGACTACAGCCGCGGCCAGTTGATTGAAGATGTGGAACATACCTTTGAAGAGATTAAA
CCATTATATGAACATCTTCATGCCTATGTGAGGGCAAAGTTGATGAATGCCTATCCTTCCTATATCAGTC
CAATTGGATGCCTCCCTGCTCATTTGCTTGGTGATATGTGGGGG
