>Addgene plasmid #145155 | pcDNA3-sACE2v1-Fc(IgA1) | addgene partial sequence | sequence record 288170 | Neo-F 5'-CGTTGGCTACCCGTGATATT-3'
GCTGANGCTTCCTCGTGCTTTACGGTATCGCCGCTCCCGATTCGCAGCGCATCGCCTTCTATCGCCTTCT
TGACGAGTTCTTCTGAGCGGGACTCTGGGGTTCGAAATGACCGACCAAGCGACGCCCAACCTGCCATCAC
GAGATTTCGATTCCACCGCCGCCTTCTATGAAAGGTTGGGCTTCGGAATCGTTTTCCGGGACGCCGGCTG
GATGATCCTCCAGCGCGGGGATCTCATGCTGGAGTTCTTCGCCCACCCCAACTTGTTTATTGCAGCTTAT
AATGGTTACAAATAAAGCAATAGCATCACAAATTTCACAAATAAAGCATTTTTTTCACTGCATTCTAGTT
GTGGTTTGTCCAAACTCATCAATGTATCTTATCATGTCTGTATACCGTCGACCTCTAGCTAGAGCTTGGC
GTAATCATGGTCATAGCTGTTTCCTGTGTGAAATTGTTATCCGCTCACAATTCCACACAACATACGAGCC
GGAAGCATAAAGTGTAAAGCCTGGGGTGCCTAATGAGTGAGCTAACTCACATTAATTGCGTTGCGCTCAC
TGCCCGCTTTCCAGTCGGGAAACCTGTCGTGCCAGCTGCATTAATGAATCGGCCAACGCGCGGGGAGAGG
CGGTTTGCGTATTGGGCGCTCTTCCGCTTCCTCGCTCACTGACTCGCTGCGCTCGGTCGTTCGGCTGCGG
CGAGCGGTATCAGCTCACTCAAAGGCGGTAATACGGTTATCCACAGAATCAGGGGATAACGCNNAAAGAA
CATGTGAGCAAAAGNCAGCAAAAGCCAGGAACCGTAAAAAGCCGCGTTGCTGGCGTTTTTCCAT
